>Addgene plasmid #146683 | pT7-EGFP-C1-HsPatL1_353-770_J | depositor full sequence | sequence record 289129 | Full Sequence
TAGTTATTAATAGTAATCAATTACGGGGTCATTAGTTCATAGCCCATATATGGAGTTCCGCGTTACATAA
CTTACGGTAAATGGCCCGCCTGGCTGACCGCCCAACGACCCCCGCCCATTGACGTCAATAATGACGTATG
TTCCCATAGTAACGCCAATAGGGACTTTCCATTGACGTCAATGGGTGGAGTATTTACGGTAAACTGCCCA
CTTGGCAGTACATCAAGTGTATCATATGCCAAGTACGCCCCCTATTGACGTCAATGACGGTAAATGGCCC
GCCTGGCATTATGCCCAGTACATGACCTTATGGGACTTTCCTACTTGGCAGTACATCTACGTATTAGTCA
TCGCTATTACCATGGTGATGCGGTTTTGGCAGTACATCAATGGGCGTGGATAGCGGTTTGACTCACGGGG
ATTTCCAAGTCTCCACCCCATTGACGTCAATGGGAGTTTGTTTTGGCACCAAAATCAACGGGACTTTCCA
AAATGTCGTAACAACTCCGCCCCATTGACGCAAATGGGCGGTAGGCGTGTACGGTGGGAGGTCTATATAA
GCAGAGCTCTCTGGCTAACTAGAGAACCCACTGCTTACTGGCTTATCGAAATTAATACGACTCACTATAG
GGAGACCCAAGCTCTAGCGCTACCGGTCGCCACCATGGTGAGCAAGGGCGAGGAGCTGTTCACCGGGGTG
GTGCCCATCCTGGTCGAGCTGGACGGCGACGTAAACGGCCACAAGTTCAGCGTGTCCGGCGAGGGCGAGG
GCGATGCCACCTACGGCAAGCTGACCCTGAAGTTCATCTGCACCACCGGCAAGCTGCCCGTGCCCTGGCC
CACCCTCGTGACCACCCTGACCTACGGCGTGCAGTGCTTCAGCCGCTACCCCGACCACATGAAGCAGCAC
GACTTCTTCAAGTCCGCCATGCCCGAAGGCTACGTCCAGGAGCGCACCATCTTCTTCAAGGACGACGGCA
ACTACAAGACCCGCGCCGAGGTGAAGTTCGAGGGCGACACCCTGGTGAACCGCATCGAGCTGAAGGGCAT
CGACTTCAAGGAGGACGGCAACATCCTGGGGCACAAGCTGGAGTACAACTACAACAGCCACAACGTCTAT
ATCATGGCCGACAAGCAGAAGAACGGCATCAAGGTGAACTTCAAGATCCGCCACAACATCGAGGACGGCA
GCGTGCAGCTCGCCGACCACTACCAGCAGAACACCCCCATCGGCGACGGCCCCGTGCTGCTGCCCGACAA
CCACTACCTGAGCACCCAGTCCGCCCTGAGCAAAGACCCCAACGAGAAGCGCGATCACATGGTCCTGCTG
GAGTTCGTGACCGCCGCCGGGATCACTCTCGGCATGGACGAGCTGTACAAGTCCGGACTCAGATCTCGAG
CTGACACAACTCACCTCCATCCACAGCACCGTCGACTCTTGCATCAGAGACAGCAACAGAATAGAAGTCA
GCATCGGAATCTCAATGGTGCGGGAGATAGAGGAAGTCACCGGAGCAGTCATCAAGATCATCTCCGAAAG
GATCCATATGCCAATCTCATGTTGCAGCGGGAAAAGGATTGGGTCTCTAAAATCCAGATGATGCAACTGC
AAAGCACTGATCCCTACCTGGATGATTTTTATTACCAGAATTACTTTGAAAAACTGGAGAAACTGTCAGC
TGCTGAAGAAATACAAGGTGATGGCCCTAAGAAGGAGCGCACCAAGCTTATCACCCCTCAGGTGGCCAAA
CTGGAGCACGCCTATAAGCCAGTGCAATTTGAGGGCTCTTTGGGAAAGCTTACCGTTTCTAGTGTGAATA
ATCCCCGAAAAATGATTGATGCTGTTGTGACATCTCGGAGTGAGGATGATGAGACAAAAGAAAAACAAGT
TCGAGACAAGAGGAGAAAAACCCTTGTTATAATTGAGAAAACCTACAGCTTACTCCTTGATGTGGAGGAC
TATGAAAGACGTTATCTCCTAAGTCTGGAAGAAGAGCGACCTGCCCTAATGGATGACAGAAAGCACAAAA
TTTGTAGCATGTATGACAACTTAAGGGGGAAATTGCCTGGACAAGAGAGGCCTAGTGATGACCACTTTGT
ACAGATCATGTGTATCCGAAAAGGGAAGAGAATGGTTGCCCGTATTCTTCCTTTCCTCTCCACAGAGCAA
GCAGCTGACATTCTCATGACAACAGCCAGGAACCTCCCTTTCCTTATCAAGAAGGATGCACAAGATGAGG
TGCTGCCATGCTTACTGAGTCCCTTCTCTCTCCTTCTCTATCATCTTCCATCAGTGAGTATCACCAGCCT
TTTGCGACAGCTAATGAACCTACCTCAAAGTGCAGCTACACCAGCACTCTCCAATCCTCACCTCACTGCT
GTGCTCCAGAACAAGTTTGGCCTGTCACTGCTCCTCATCCTCCTGAGCCGTGGTGAAGACCTACAGAGTT
CAGACCCTGCTACAGAATCAACACAAAATAATCAGTGGACGGAGGTGATGTTCATGGCAACACGAGAACT
TCTGCGGATTCCCCAAGCAGCCCTGGCCAAGCCAATCTCTATACCTACAAACCTAGTGTCCCTCTTTTCT
CGCTATGTTGACCGGCAGAAACTGAACTTGCTGGAGACAAAACTGCAGCTAGTTCAGGGGATACGATAAT
CTAGATAACTGATCATAATCAGCCATACCACATTTGTAGAGGTTTTACTTGCTTTAAAAAACCTCCCACA
CCTCCCCCTGAACCTGAAACATAAAATGAATGCAATTGTTGTTGTTAACTTGTTTATTGCAGCTTATAAT
GGTTACAAATAAAGCAATAGCATCACAAATTTCACAAATAAAGCATTTTTTTCACTGCATTCTAGTTGTG
GTTTGTCCAAACTCATCAATGTATCTTAACGCGTAAATTGTAAGCGTTAATATTTTGTTAAAATTCGCGT
TAAATTTTTGTTAAATCAGCTCATTTTTTAACCAATAGGCCGAAATCGGCAAAATCCCTTATAAATCAAA
AGAATAGACCGAGATAGGGT
[37 nt withheld, positions 3031-3067]
AAAGAACGTGGACTCCAACGTCAAAGG
[49 nt withheld, positions 3095-3143]
T
[91 nt withheld, positions 3145-3235]
G
[124 nt withheld, positions 3237-3360]
CAGGTGGCACTTTTCGGGGAAATGTGCGCGGAACCCCTATTTGTTTATTTTTCTAAATACATTCAAATAT
GTATCCGCTCATGAGACAATAACCCTGATAAATGCTTCAATAATATTGAAAAAGGAAGAGTCCTGAGGCG
GAAAGAACCAGCTGTGGAATGTGTGTCAGTTAGGGTGTGGAAAGTCCCCAGGCTCCCCAGCAGGCAGAAG
TATGCAAAGCATGCATCTCAATTAGTCAGCAACCAGGTGTGGAAAGTCCCCAGGCTCCCCAGCAGGCAGA
AGTATGCAAAGCATGCATCTCAATTAGTCAGCAACCATAGTCCCGCCCCTAACTCCGCCCATCCCGCCCC
TAACTCCGCCCAGTTCCGCCCATTCTCCGCCCCATGGCTGACTAATTTTTTTTATTTATGCAGAGGCCGA
GGCCGCCTCGGCCTCTGAGCTATTCCAGAAGTAGTGAGGAGGCTTTTTTGGAGGCCTAGGCTTTTGCAAA
GATCGATCAAGAGACAGGATGAGGATCGTTTCGCATGATTGAACAAGATGGATTGCACGCAGGTTCTCCG
GCCGCTTGGGTGGAGAGGCTATTCGGCTATGACTGGGCACAACAGACAATCGGCTGCTCTGATGCCGCCG
TGTTCCGGCTGTCAGCGCAGGGGCGCCCGGTTCTTTTTGTCAAGACCGACCTGTCCGGTGCCCTGAATGA
ACTGCAAGACGAGGCAGCGCGGCTATCGTGGCTGGCCACGACGGGCGTTCCTTGCGCAGCTGTGCTCGAC
GTTGTCACTGAAGCGGGAAGGGACTGGCTGCTATTGGGCGAAGTGCCGGGGCAGGATCTCCTGTCATCTC
ACCTTGCTCCTGCCGAGAAAGTATCCATCATGGCTGATGCAATGCGGCGGCTGCATACGCTTGATCCGGC
TACCTGCCCATTCGACCACCAAGCGAAACATCGCATCGAGCGAGCACGTACTCGGATGGAAGCCGGTCTT
GTCGATCAGGATGATCTGGACGAAGAGCATCAGGGGCTCGCGCCAGCCGAACTGTTCGCCAGGCTCAAGG
CGAGCATGCCCGACGGCGAGGATCTCGTCGTGACCCATGGCGATGCCTGCTTGCCGAATATCATGGTGGA
AAATGGCCGCTTTTCTGGATTCATCGACTGTGGCCGGCTGGGTGTGGCGGACCGCTATCAGGACATAGCG
TTGGCTACCCGTGATATTGCTGAAGAGCTTGGCGGCGAATGGGCTGACCGCTTCCTCGTGCTTTACGGTA
TCGCCGCTCCCGATTCGCAGCGCATCGCCTTCTATCGCCTTCTTGACGAGTTCTTCTGAGCGGGACTCTG
GGGTTCGAAATGACCGACCAAGCGACGCCCAACCTGCCATCACGAGATTTCGATTCCACCGCCGCCTTCT
ATGAAAGGTTGGGCTTCGGAATCGTTTTCCGGGACGCCGGCTGGATGATCCTCCAGCGCGGGGATCTCAT
GCTGGAGTTCTTCGCCCACCCTAGGGGGAGGCTAACTGAAACACGGAAGGAGACAATACCGGAAGGAACC
CGCGCTATGACGGCAATAAAAAGACAGAATAAAACGCACGGTGTTGGGTCGTTTGTTCATAAACGCGGGG
TTCGGTCCCAGGGCTGGCACTCTGTCGATACCCCACCGAGACCCCATTGGGGCCAATACGCCCGCGTTTC
TTCCTTTTCCCCACCCCACCCCCCAAGTTCGGGTGAAGGCCCAGGGCTCGCAGCCAACGTCGGGGCGGCA
GGCCCTGCCATAGCCTCAGGTTACTCATATATACTTTAGATTGATTTAAAACTTCATTTTTAATTTAAAA
GGATCTAGGTGAAGATCCTTTTTGATAATCTCATGACCAAAATCCCTTAACGTGAGTTTTCGTTCCACTG
AGCGTCAGACCCCGTAGAAAAGATCAAAGGATCTTCTTGAGATCCTTTTTTTCTGCGCGTAATCTGCTGC
TTGCAAACAAAAAAACCACCGCTACCAGCGGTGGTTTGTTTGCCGGATCAAGAGCTACCAACTCTTTTTC
CGAAGGTAACTGGCTTCAGCAGAGCGCAGATACCAAATACTGTCCTTCTAGTGTAGCCGTAGTTAGGCCA
CCACTTCAAGAACTCTGTAGCACCGCCTACATACCTCGCTCTGCTAATCCTGTTACCAGTGGCTGCTGCC
AGTGGCGATAAGTCGTGTCTTACCGGGTTGGACTCAAGACGATAGTTACCGGATAAGGCGCAGCGGTCGG
GCTGAACGGGGGGTTCGTGCACACAGCCCAGCTTGGAGCGAACGACCTACACCGAACTGAGATACCTACA
GCGTGAGCTATGAGAAAGCGCCACGCTTCCCGAAGGGAGAAAGGCGGACAGGTATCCGGTAAGCGGCAGG
GTCGGAACAGGAGAGCGCACGAGGGAGCTTCCAGGGGGAAACGCCTGGTATCTTTATAGTCCTGTCGGGT
TTCGCCACCTCTGACTTGAGCGTCGATTTTTGTGATGCTCGTCAGGGGGGCGGAGCCTATGGAAAAACGC
CAGCAACGCGGCCTTTTTACGGTTCCTGGCCTTTTGCTGGCCTTTTGCTCACATGTTCTTTCCTGCGTTA
TCCCCTGATTCTGTGGATAACCGTATTACCGCCATGCAT
Features (pLannotate 1.2.2; 16 found; start..end, strand, type, name):
     61..364     +  enhancer       CMV enhancer: human cytomegalovirus immediate early enhancer
    365..568     +  promoter       CMV promoter: human cytomegalovirus (CMV) immediate early promoter
    564..597     +  LTR            5' LTR (truncated) (fragment): truncated 5' long terminal repeat (LTR) from HIV-1
    613..631     +  promoter       T7 promoter: promoter for bacteriophage T7 RNA polymerase
    665..1381    +  CDS            EGFP: EGFP is a basic (constitutively fluorescent) green fluorescent protein published in 1996, derived from Aequorea victoria. It is reported to be a rapidly-maturing weak dimer with moderate acid sensitivity.
   1388..2656    +  CDS            PATL1 (fragment): PATL1_HUMAN - Experimental evidence at protein level: Swiss-Prot protein existence level 1. (Microbial infection) In case of infection, required for translation and replication of hepatitis C virus (HCV). From Homo sapiens (Human).
   2670..2754    +  CDS            large T antigen (fragment): large T antigen from SV40 (simian virus 40)
   2777..2898    +  polyA_signal   SV40 poly(A) signal: SV40 polyadenylation signal
   2932..3360    -  rep_origin     f1 ori (sequence partly withheld): f1 bacteriophage origin of replication; arrow indicates direction of (+) strand synthesis
   3387..3491    +  promoter       AmpR promoter: bla
   3493..3850    +  promoter       SV40 promoter: SV40 enhancer and early promoter
   3885..4679    +  CDS            NeoR/KanR: aminoglycoside phosphotransferase from Tn5; aph(3')-II (or nptII); confers resistance to neomycin, kanamycin, and G418 (Geneticin®)
   4700..4852    +  CDS            ble (fragment): BLE_KLEPN - Experimental evidence at protein level: Swiss-Prot protein existence level 1. Binding protein with a strong affinity to the bleomycin family of antibiotics. Binds to CL990; an antimitotic-antibiotic compound. From Klebsiella pneumoniae.
   4911..4958    +  polyA_signal   HSV TK poly(A) signal: herpes simplex virus thymidine kinase polyadenylation signal (Cole and Stacy, 1985)
   5049..5065    -  polyA_signal   bGH poly(A) signal (fragment): bovine growth hormone polyadenylation signal
   5287..5875    +  rep_origin     ori: high-copy-number ColE1/pMB1/pBR322/pUC origin of replication
