[The description below was written by a language model from this plasmid's Addgene catalogue record and pLannotate feature annotations shown in this document.]
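Description:
pT7-EGFP-C1-HsPatL1_353-770_J is a 5,989 nt mammalian expression plasmid encoding a fragment of human PATL1 (also called Pat1b), residues 353–770, fused to the C-terminus of EGFP. The catalogue lists the backbone as unknown, but the name and the annotated layout point to an EGFP-C1-type vector with an added T7 promoter. It is maintained in E. coli at high copy through a ColE1/pUC-type origin and selected with kanamycin. An f1 origin is also present, which allows single-stranded DNA production. The single NeoR/KanR gene (Tn5 aminoglycoside phosphotransferase) lies behind tandem bacterial (AmpR/bla) and SV40 early promoters and is followed by an HSV TK polyadenylation signal. The same marker therefore gives kanamycin resistance in bacteria and G418 resistance in mammalian cells.

Expression of the fusion is driven by the human CMV immediate early enhancer and promoter. A bacteriophage T7 promoter sits between the CMV promoter and the EGFP start, which would permit transcription by T7 RNA polymerase, for instance in vitro. The EGFP coding sequence is followed almost directly by the PATL1 fragment, whose ORF was taken from the NCBI reference transcript, and the unit ends with an SV40 poly(A) signal. Several short annotated fragments (HIV-1 LTR, SV40 large T antigen, ble, bGH poly(A)) are most likely similarity hits to backbone sequence rather than functional elements.

The associated publication concerns the role of the C-terminal alpha-alpha superhelix of Pat proteins in metazoan mRNA decapping. This suggests the construct was used to express a fluorescently tagged C-terminal portion of PatL1 in cultured human cells, although the record does not detail specific experiments. The depositor sequence may be theoretical rather than fully verified.
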