Addgene plasmid #146683: pT7-EGFP-C1-HsPatL1_353-770_J
Purpose: Mammalian Expression of HsPatL1_353-770
Depositing lab: Elisa Izaurralde. Depositing organization: Max Planck Institute for Developmental Biology. Publication: The C-terminal alpha-alpha superhelix of Pat is required for mRNA decapping in metazoa. Braun JE, Tritschler F, Haas G, Igreja C, Truffault V, Weichenrieder O, Izaurralde E. EMBO J. 2010 Jul 21. 29(14):2368-80. 10.1038/emboj.2010.124 PubMed 20543818.
Backbone
  Vector backbone: Unknown
  Vector type: Mammalian Expression
Growth in bacteria
  Bacterial resistance: Kanamycin, 50 μg/mL
  Growth temperature: 37°C
  Growth strain: DH5alpha
  Copy number: High Copy
Gene/Insert
  Gene/Insert name: HsPatL1_353-770
  Species: H. sapiens (human)
  Entrez Gene: PATL1 (a.k.a. Pat1b, hPat1b)
  Cloning method: Unknown
Terms and licenses: Academic/Nonprofit Terms; Industry Terms: Not Available to Industry
Depositor comments: ORF extracted from NCBI: NM_152716.2 Plasmids from this collection were made available to the research community and donated after the lab closed. Please note that the sequence provided by the depositing laboratory may be theoretical/predicted or based on Sanger sequencing results. There may be discrepancies between sequencing results obtained by Addgene and the depositor sequence. If an Addgene verified sequence is not available, please contact before placing your order to request that our lab fully sequence the plasmid.
How to cite: pT7-EGFP-C1-HsPatL1_353-770_J was a gift from Elisa Izaurralde (Addgene plasmid # 146683 ; http://n2t.net/addgene:146683 ; RRID:Addgene_146683)
